Addgene plasmid #237950: TRBV30
Purpose: Encodes TRBV30 allele and TRAC to generate TCRs via cloning
Depositing lab: Michael Birnbaum. Depositing organization: Massachusetts Institute of Technology. Publication: Scalable TCR synthesis and screening enable antigen reactivity mapping in vitiligo. Gaglione SA, Mukkamala RS, Krishna C, Smith BE, Wadsworth MH 2nd, Jelinsky SA, Perez CR, Schmidt-Hong L, Katz EL, Gellatly KJ, Ali LR, Shen J, Holec PV, Zhao QH, Chan AO, Xu EJK, Kravarik KM, Guzova JA, Dobson CS, Singh H, Garber M, Dougan M, Dougan SK, Harris JE, Winkler A, Birnbaum ME. Immunity. 2026 Feb 10;59(2):477-493.e9. doi: 10.1016/j.immuni.2026.01.001. Epub 2026 Jan 28. PubMed 41610844.
Backbone
  Vector backbone: pGGA-select
  Backbone manufacturer: Addgene Plasmid #195714
  Backbone size w/o insert (bp): 2518
  Vector type: Synthetic Biology
Growth in bacteria
  Bacterial resistance: Chloramphenicol, 25 μg/mL
  Growth temperature: 37°C
  Growth strain: DH5alpha
  Copy number: High Copy
Gene/Insert
  Gene/Insert name: TRBV30-TRAC
  Species: H. sapiens (human)
  Insert size (bp): 399
  Mutation: None
  Entrez Gene: TRBV30 (a.k.a. TCRBV20S1A1N2, TCRBV30S1)
  Cloning method: Unknown
Terms and licenses: Academic/Nonprofit Terms; Industry Terms: Not Available to Industry
Depositor comments: Please visit https://doi.org/10.1101/2025.04.24.649726 for bioRxiv preprint.
How to cite: TRBV30 was a gift from Michael Birnbaum (Addgene plasmid # 237950 ; http://n2t.net/addgene:237950 ; RRID:Addgene_237950)
