[The description below was written by a language model from this plasmid's Addgene catalogue record and pLannotate feature annotations shown in this document.]
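Description:
TRBV30 is a small synthetic-biology parts plasmid (2,917 nt in the sequenced record) built on the pGGA-select backbone, a bacterial cloning vector of the kind used as a Golden Gate assembly destination. It is propagated in E. coli at high copy from a ColE1/pUC-type origin and selected with chloramphenicol through a cat gene driven by its native cat promoter. A short fragment of the AmpR promoter is also annotated, but no ampicillin resistance gene is present. SP6 and T7 phage promoters flank the insert region, as is usual for this backbone. No eukaryotic promoter, polyadenylation signal or viral element is annotated, so the plasmid is a source of coding modules rather than an expression vector.

The payload combines two human T cell receptor segments in the same orientation. One is a fragment of TRBV30, the germline V region of the TCR beta chain variable domain. After a short unannotated gap comes a fragment of TRAC, the constant region of the TCR alpha chain, which spans the numbering origin of the circular sequence. The catalogue lists the TRBV30-TRAC insert as 399 bp with no mutations. The two annotated fragments together cover more than that, so the listed size may not describe the whole TCR-derived region.

According to the depositor, the plasmid supplies a TRBV30 allele and TRAC for generating full TCRs by cloning. It appears to be one member of a library of V-gene parts used for scalable TCR synthesis and antigen-reactivity screening. The record does not state the cloning method, the restriction sites used, or how the CDR3/J and partner-chain segments are joined.
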