Features (pLannotate 1.2.2; 8 found; start..end, strand, type, name):
    437..455     -  promoter       T7 promoter: promoter for bacteriophage T7 RNA polymerase
    465..522     +  promoter       AmpR promoter (fragment): bla
    569..1225    -  CDS            cat: CAT_ECOLX - Experimental evidence at protein level: Swiss-Prot protein existence level 1. This enzyme is an effector of chloramphenicol resistance in bacteria. From Escherichia coli. This protein is used as a marker in many commonly used cloning vectors, such as pACYC184.
   1226..1328    -  promoter       cat promoter: promoter of the E. coli cat gene encoding chloramphenicol acetyltransferase
   1429..2017    +  rep_origin     ori: high-copy-number ColE1/pMB1/pBR322/pUC origin of replication
   2447..2465    +  promoter       SP6 promoter: promoter for bacteriophage SP6 RNA polymerase
   2519..2833    +  CDS            TRBV30 (fragment): TVB30_HUMAN - Protein inferred from homology: Swiss-Prot protein existence level 3. V region of the variable domain of T cell receptor (TR) beta chain that participates in the antigen recognition (PubMed:24600447). Alpha-beta T cell receptors are antigen specific receptors which are essential to the immune response and are present on the cell surface of T lymphocytes. Recognize peptide-major histocompatibility (MH) (pMH) complexes that are displayed by antigen presenting cells (APC), a prerequisite for efficient T cell adaptive immunity against pathogens (PubMed:25493333). Binding of alpha-bet
   2909..390     +  CDS            TRAC (fragment) (across the origin): TRAC_HUMAN - Also known as TCRA. Experimental evidence at protein level: Swiss-Prot protein existence level 1. Constant region of T cell receptor (TR) alpha chain (PubMed:24600447). Alpha-beta T cell receptors are antigen specific receptors which are essential to the immune response and are present on the cell surface of T lymphocytes. Recognize peptide-major histocompatibility (MH) (pMH) complexes that are displayed by antigen presenting cells (APC), a prerequisite for efficient T cell adaptive immunity against pathogens (PubMed:25493333). Binding of alpha-beta TR to pMH complex initiates TR-
>Addgene plasmid #237950 | TRBV30 | addgene full sequence | sequence record 475855 | Addgene NGS Result
CTGAGAGACTCTAAATCCAGTGACAAGTCTGTCTGCCTATTCACCGATTTTGATTCTCAAACAAATGTGT
CACAAAGTAAGGATTCTGACGTCTATATCACAGACAAAACTGTGCTAGACATGAGGTCTATGGACTTCAA
GAGCAACAGTGCTGTGGCCTGGAGCAACAAATCTGACTTTGCATGTGCAAACGCCTTCAACAACAGCATT
ATTCCAGAAGATACCTTCTTCCCCAGCCCAGAAAGTTCCTGTGATGTCAAGCTGGTCGAGAAATCTTTTG
AAACAGATACGAACCTAAACTTTCAAAACCTGTCAGTGATTGGGTTCCGAATCCTCCTCCTGAAAGTGGC
CGGGTTTAATCTGCTCATGACGCTGCGGCTGTGGTCCAGCTGAGGAATTCATCAGAAGAGCCTCGAGGCG
GCCGCATGTGAGTCTCCCTATAGTGAGTCGTATTAATTTCGCGGGCGGAACCCCTATTTGTTTATTTTTC
TAAATACATTCAAATATGTATCCGCTCATGAGTAGCACCAGGCGTTTAAGGGCACCAATAACTGCCTTAA
AAAAATTACGCCCCGCCCTGCCACTCATCGCAGTACTGTTGTAATTCATTAAGCATTCTGCCGACATGGA
AGCCATCACAAACGGCATGATGAACCTGAATCGCCAGCGGCATCAGCACCTTGTCGCCTTGCGTATAATA
TTTGCCCATGGTGAAAACGGGGGCGAAGAAGTTGTCCATATTGGCCACGTTTAAATCAAAACTGGTGAAA
CTCACCCAGGGATTGGCTGAGACAAAAAACATATTCTCAATAAACCCTTTAGGGAAATAGGCCAGGTTTT
CACCGTAACACGCCACATCTTGCGAATATATGTGTAGAAACTGCCGGAAATCGTCGTGGTATTCACTCCA
GAGCGATGAAAACGTTTCAGTTTGCTCATGGAAAACGGTGTAACAAGGGTGAACACTATCCCATATCACC
AGCTCACCGTCTTTCATTGCCATACGAAATTCCGGATGAGCATTCATCAGGCGGGCAAGAATGTGAATAA
AGGCCGGATAAAACTTGTGCTTATTTTTCTTTACGGTCTTTAAAAAGGCCGTAATATCCAGCTGAACGGT
CTGGTTATAGGTACATTGAGCAACTGACTGAAATGCCTCAAAATGTTCTTTACGATGCCATTGGGATATA
TCAACGGTGGTATATCCAGTGATTTTTTTCTCCATTTTAGCTTCCTTAGCTCCTGAAAATCTCGATAACT
CAAAAAATACGCCCGGTAGTGATCTTATTTCATTATGGTGAAAGTTGGAACCTCTTACGTGCCGATCAAA
GTCTCATTTTCGCCAAAAGTTGTCATGACCAAAATCCCTTAACGTGAGTTTTCGTTCCACTGAGCGTCAG
ACCCCGTAGAAAAGATCAAAGGATCTTCTTGAGATCCTTTTTTTCTGCGCGTAATCTGCTGCTTGCAAAC
AAAAAAACCACCGCTACCAGCGGTGGTTTGTTTGCCGGATCAAGAGCTACCAACTCTTTTTCCGAAGGTA
ACTGGCTTCAGCAGAGCGCAGATACCAAATACTGTTCTTCTAGTGTAGCCGTAGTTAGGCCACCACTTCA
AGAACTCTGTAGCACCGCCTACATACCTCGCTCTGCTAATCCTGTTACCAGTGGCTGCTGCCAGTGGCGA
TAAGTCGTGTCTTACCGGGTTGGACTCAAGACGATAGTTACCGGATAAGGCGCAGCGGTCGGGCTGAACG
GGGGGTTCGTGCACACAGCCCAGCTTGGAGCGAACGACCTACACCGAACTGAGATACCTACAGCGTGAGC
TATGAGAAAGCGCCACGCTTCCCGAAGGGAGAAAGGCGGACAGGTATCCGGTAAGCGGCAGGGTCGGAAC
AGGAGAGCGCACGAGGGAGCTTCCAGGGGGAAACGCCTGGTATCTTTATAGTCCTGTCGGGTTTCGCCAC
CTCTGACTTGAGCGTCGATTTTTGTGATGCTCGTCAGGGGGGCGGAGCCTATGGAAAAACGCCAGCAATG
CGGCCTTTTTACGGTTCCTGGCCTTTTGCTGGCCTTTTGCTCACATGTTCTTTCCTGCGTTATCCCCTGA
TTCTGTGGATAACCGTATTACCGCCTTTGAGTGAGCTGATACCGCTCGCCGCAGCCGAACGACCGAGCGC
AGCGAGTCAGTGAGCGAGGAAGCCGAAAAATCAATAATCAGACAACAAGATGTGCGAACTCGATATTTTA
CACGACTCTCTTTACCAATTCTGCCCCGAATTACACTTAAAACGACTCAACAGCTTAACGTTGGCTTGCC
ACGCATTACTTGACTGTAAAACTCTCACTCTTACCGAACTTGGCCGTAACCTGCCAACCAAAGCGAGAAC
AAAACATAACATCAAACGAATCGACCGATTGTTAGGTAATCGTCACTTGCAGGAAGGTTTAAACGCATTT
AGGTGACACTATAGAAGTGTGTATCGCTCGAGGCTCTTCAGCATCTAGAGCCACCGGCATGAGCCACCAT
GCTCTGCTCTCTCCTTGCCCTTCTCCTGGGCACTTTCTTTGGGGTCAGATCTCAGACTATTCATCAATGG
CCAGCGACCCTGGTGCAGCCTGTGGGCAGCCCGCTCTCTCTGGAGTGCACTGTGGAGGGAACATCAAACC
CCAACCTATACTGGTACCGACAGGCTGCAGGCAGGGGCCTCCAGTTGTTGTTCTACTCCGTTGGTATTGG
CCAGATCAGCTCTGAGGTGCCCCAGAATCTCTCAGCCTCCAGACCCCAGGACCGGCAGTTCATCCTGAGT
TCTAAGAAGCTCCTTCTCAGTGACTCTGGTTTCTAGTCTTCGTCACGAGACGTAATGGAGACCATGCGAT
ATCCGTAGGTCTCGAAACCGTCTCGGGGTGAAGACATTGTCTACCAG
